Addgene plasmid #226723: pCMV6-CNDP2-H445F
Purpose: Mammalian expression of cytosolic mouse CNDP2 mutant H445F
Depositing lab: Jonathan Long. Depositing organization: Stanford University. Publication: A beta-hydroxybutyrate shunt pathway generates anti-obesity ketone metabolites. Moya-Garzon MD, Wang M, Li VL, Lyu X, Wei W, Tung AS, Raun SH, Zhao M, Coassolo L, Islam H, Oliveira B, Dai Y, Spaas J, Delgado-Gonzalez A, Donoso K, Alvarez-Buylla A, Franco-Montalban F, Letian A, Ward CP, Liu L, Svensson KJ, Goldberg EL, Gardner CD, Little JP, Banik SM, Xu Y, Long JZ. Cell. 2025 Jan 9;188(1):175-186.e20. doi: 10.1016/j.cell.2024.10.032. Epub 2024 Nov 12. PubMed 39536746.
Backbone
  Vector backbone: pCMV6-Entry
  Vector type: Mammalian Expression
Growth in bacteria
  Bacterial resistance: Kanamycin, 50 μg/mL
  Growth temperature: 37°C
  Growth strain: DH5alpha
  Copy number: Unknown
Gene/Insert
  Gene/Insert name: CNDP2
  Species: M. musculus (mouse)
  Mutation: H445F
  Entrez Gene: Cndp2 (a.k.a. 0610010E05Rik, Cn2, Dip-2, Pep-1, Pep1)
  Cloning method: Restriction Enzyme; 5′ cloning site SgfI (unknown if destroyed); 3′ cloning site MluI (unknown if destroyed)
  Sequencing primers: 5′ VP1.5; 3′ XL39
Terms and licenses: Academic/Nonprofit Terms; Industry Terms: Not Available to Industry
How to cite: pCMV6-CNDP2-H445F was a gift from Jonathan Long (Addgene plasmid # 226723 ; http://n2t.net/addgene:226723 ; RRID:Addgene_226723)
