[The description below was written by a language model from this plasmid's Addgene catalogue record and pLannotate feature annotations shown in this document.]
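Description:
pCMV6-CNDP2-H445F is a mammalian expression plasmid of about 6.3 kb built on the pCMV6-Entry backbone, carrying the mouse Cndp2 coding sequence with an H445F point mutation. It is propagated in E. coli from a high-copy ColE1/pUC-type origin under kanamycin selection. Resistance comes from the Tn5 aminoglycoside phosphotransferase (NeoR/KanR), which sits downstream of tandem bacterial (AmpR) and SV40 early promoters and is followed by an HSV TK polyadenylation signal. The same marker can therefore serve for kanamycin selection in bacteria and, in principle, G418 selection in mammalian cells. An f1 origin is also present. The short fragments annotated as M13 ori, lacZα, ble and bGH poly(A) appear to be backbone remnants rather than functional parts.

The expression cassette uses the human CMV immediate-early enhancer and promoter to drive the Cndp2 open reading frame, which was cloned between SgfI and MluI sites, and it ends with the human growth hormone polyadenylation signal. A T7 promoter lies just upstream of the insert. A short FLAG-type epitope, annotated as a 3xFLAG fragment, lies downstream of the gene, consistent with a C-terminal tag, although the record does not confirm that it is in frame or list tags explicitly.

CNDP2 is a cytosolic dipeptidase that also produces N-lactoyl-amino acids from lactate and amino acids by reverse proteolysis. The stated purpose is mammalian expression of the cytosolic mouse H445F mutant, from work on a β-hydroxybutyrate-derived ketone metabolite pathway. The record does not state the functional consequence of the substitution.
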