Features (pLannotate 1.2.2; 16 found; start..end, strand, type, name):
      1..25      +  rep_origin     M13 ori (fragment): M13 bacteriophage origin of replication; arrow indicates direction of (+) strand synthesis
     29..183     -  CDS            lacZα (fragment): LacZα fragment of β-galactosidase; lacZ fragment
    343..722     +  enhancer       CMV enhancer: human cytomegalovirus immediate early enhancer
    724..923     +  promoter       CMV promoter: human cytomegalovirus (CMV) immediate early promoter
    952..970     +  promoter       T7 promoter: promoter for bacteriophage T7 RNA polymerase
   1029..2453    +  CDS            Cndp2: CNDP2_MOUSE - Also known as Cn2. Experimental evidence at protein level: Swiss-Prot protein existence level 1. Hydrolyzes a variety of dipeptides including L-carnosine but has a strong preference for Cys-Gly. Catalyzes the production of N- lactoyl-amino acids from lactate and amino acids by reverse proteolysis. From Mus musculus (Mouse).
   2520..2544    +  CDS            3xFLAG (fragment): three tandem FLAG® epitope tags
   2590..3212    +  polyA_signal   hGH poly(A) signal: human growth hormone polyadenylation signal
   3361..3949    -  rep_origin     ori: high-copy-number ColE1/pMB1/pBR322/pUC origin of replication
   4171..4187    +  polyA_signal   bGH poly(A) signal (fragment): bovine growth hormone polyadenylation signal
   4278..4325    -  polyA_signal   HSV TK poly(A) signal: herpes simplex virus thymidine kinase polyadenylation signal (Cole and Stacy, 1985)
   4384..4536    -  CDS            ble (fragment): BLE_KLEPN - Experimental evidence at protein level: Swiss-Prot protein existence level 1. Binding protein with a strong affinity to the bleomycin family of antibiotics. Binds to CL990; an antimitotic-antibiotic compound. From Klebsiella pneumoniae.
   4557..5351    -  CDS            NeoR/KanR: aminoglycoside phosphotransferase from Tn5; aph(3')-II (or nptII); confers resistance to neomycin, kanamycin, and G418 (Geneticin®)
   5386..5743    -  promoter       SV40 promoter: SV40 enhancer and early promoter
   5745..5849    -  promoter       AmpR promoter: bla
   5876..6304    +  rep_origin     f1 ori (sequence partly withheld): f1 bacteriophage origin of replication; arrow indicates direction of (+) strand synthesis
>Addgene plasmid #226723 | pCMV6-CNDP2-H445F | addgene full sequence | sequence record 451195 | Addgene NGS Result
AACAAAATATTAACGCTTACAATTTCCATTCGCCATTCAGGCTGCGCAACTGTTGGGAAGGGCGATCGGT
GCGGGCCTCTTCGCTATTACGCCAGCTGGCGAAAGGGGGATGTGCTGCAAGGCGATTAAGTTGGGTAACG
CCAGGGTTTTCCCAGTCACGACGTTGTAAAACGACGGCCAGTGCCAAGCTGATCTATACATTGAATCAAT
ATTGGCAATTAGCCATATTAGTCATTGGTTATATAGCATAAATCAATATTGGCTATTGGCCATTGCATAC
GTTGTATCTATATCATAATATGTACATTTATATTGGCTCATGTCCAATATGACCGCCATGTTGACATTGA
TTATTGACTAGTTATTAATAGTAATCAATTACGGGGTCATTAGTTCATAGCCCATATATGGAGTTCCGCG
TTACATAACTTACGGTAAATGGCCCGCCTGGCTGACCGCCCAACGACCCCCGCCCATTGACGTCAATAAT
GACGTATGTTCCCATAGTAACGCCAATAGGGACTTTCCATTGACGTCAATGGGTGGAGTATTTACGGTAA
ACTGCCCACTTGGCAGTACATCAAGTGTATCATATGCCAAGTCCGCCCCCTATTGACGTCAATGACGGTA
AATGGCCCGCCTGGCATTATGCCCAGTACATGACCTTACGGGACTTTCCTACTTGGCAGTACATCTACGT
ATTAGTCATCGCTATTACCATGGTGATGCGGTTTTGGCAGTACACCAATGGGCGTGGATAGCGGTTTGAC
TCACGGGGATTTCCAAGTCTCCACCCCATTGACGTCAATGGGAGTTTGTTTTGGCACCAAAATCAACGGG
ACTTTCCAAAATGTCGTAATAACCCCGCCCCGTTGACGCAAATGGGCGGTAGGCGTGTACGGTGGGAGGT
CTATATAAGCAGAGCTCGTTTAGTGAACCGTCAGAATTTTGTAATACGACTCACTATAGGGCGGCCGGGA
ATTCGTCGACTGGATCCGGTACCGAGGAGATCTGCCGCCGCGATCGCCATGTCAGCCCTCAAAGCTGTCT
TCCAGTATATCGATGAAAACCAGGACCGCTACGTCAAGAAACTTGCAGAATGGGTGGCCATCCAGAGCGT
GTCCGCATGGCCGGAGAAGAGAGGAGAGATCAGAAGGATGATGGAGGTGGCAGCTGCCGATGTCCAGAGG
CTGGGGGGCTCCGTGGAACTGGTGGATATTGGGAAGCAGAAGCTCCCAGATGGCTCGGAGATACCACTTC
CTCCCATTCTGCTGGGCAAGCTAGGCAGCGACCCCCAGAAGAAAACCGTGTGCATTTACGGGCACCTGGA
CGTGCAGCCTGCGGCCCTGGAGGACGGGTGGGACAGCGAGCCCTTCACCTTGGTGGAGCGGGAAGGCAAG
CTGTATGGGAGAGGCTCCACGGACGATAAGGGGCCAGTGGCCGGGTGGATGAATGCCCTGGAAGCCTATC
AGAAGACTGGTCAGGAGATCCCAGTCAACCTGCGGTTCTGCCTGGAAGGCATGGAGGAGTCTGGCTCCGA
AGGCCTGGATGAGCTCATTTTTGCCCAGAAAGACAAGTTCTTCAAAGATGTGGACTATGTGTGCATTTCA
GACAATTACTGGCTGGGGAAGAATAAGCCGTGTATCACGTACGGCCTCAGAGGCATCTGTTACTTCTTCA
TCGAGGTGGAATGCAGTGACAAAGACCTCCATTCTGGGGTATATGGAGGCTCAGTGCACGAGGCCATGAC
GGATCTCATTTCACTGATGGGCTGCCTGGTAGACAAGAAGGGGAAGATCCTCATCCCGGGCATCAACGAT
GCCGTGGCGCCTGTGACGGATGAGGAGCATGCGCTCTACGACCACATTGACTTCGATATGGAAGAGTTCG
CCAAGGACGTGGGGGCTGAGACCCTTCTGCACAGCTGCAAGAAAGACATCCTGATGCACAGATGGCGATA
CCCGTCCCTCTCCCTGCATGGGATCGAAGGGGCCTTCTCCGGTTCAGGGGCCAAGACTGTGATCCCCAGA
AAGGTGGTCGGCAAGTTCTCCATCAGGCTCGTGCCAGACATGATACCGGAAGTTGTTAGCGAGCAAGTTT
CAAGCTACTTGTCAAAAAAATTTGCTGAACTGCAGAGCCCCAACAAGTTCAAGGTGTACATGGGCCACGG
CGGGAAGCCCTGGGTGTCTGACTTCAACCATCCTCATTACCAGGCGGGGAGAAGAGCCCTGAAGACAGTG
TTTGGTGTTGAGCCTGACTTGACCAGAGAAGGTGGCAGTATTCCTGTGACCTTGACCTTTCAAGAGGCCA
CAGGCAAAAATGTCATGCTATTGCCAGTGGGGTCAGCAGATGACGGTGCCTTTTCGCAGAATGAGAAGCT
CAACAGGCTCAACTACATAGAAGGAACCAAAATGCTGGCTGCATATCTGTATGAGGTGTCTCAGCTGAAG
AACACGCGTACGCGGCCGCTCGAGCAGAAACTCATCTCAGAAGAGGATCTGGCAGCAAATGATATCCTGG
ATTACAAGGATGACGACGATAAGGTTTAAACGGCCGGCCGCGGTCATAGCTGTTTCCTGAACAGATCCCG
GGTGGCATCCCTGTGACCCCTCCCCAGTGCCTCTCCTGGCCCTGGAAGTTGCCACTCCAGTGCCCACCAG
CCTTGTCCTAATAAAATTAAGTTGCATCATTTTGTCTGACTAGGTGTCCTTCTATAATATTATGGGGTGG
AGGGGGGTGGTATGGAGCAAGGGGCAAGTTGGGAAGACAACCTGTAGGGCCTGCGGGGTCTATTGGGAAC
CAAGCTGGAGTGCAGTGGCACAATCTTGGCTCACTGCAATCTCCGCCTCCTGGGTTCAAGCGATTCTCCT
GCCTCAGCCTCCCGAGTTGTTGGGATTCCAGGCATGCATGACCAGGCTCAGCTAATTTTTGTTTTTTTGG
TAGAGACGGGGTTTCACCATATTGGCCAGGCTGGTCTCCAACTCCTAATCTCAGGTGATCTACCCACCTT
GGCCTCCCAAATTGCTGGGATTACAGGCGTGAACCACTGCTCCCTTCCCTGTCCTTCTGATTTTAAAATA
ACTATACCAGCAGGAGGACGTCCAGACACAGCATAGGCTACCTGGCCATGCCCAACCGGTGGGACATTTG
AGTTGCTTGCTTGGCACTGTCCTCTCATGCGTTGGGTCCACTCAGTAGATGCCTGTTGAATTGGGTACGC
GGCCAGCGGCGAGCGGTATCAGCTCACTCAAAGGCGGTAATACGGTTATCCACAGAATCAGGGGATAACG
CAGGAAAGAACATGTGAGCAAAAGGCCAGCAAAAGGCCAGGAACCGTAAAAAGGCCGCGTTGCTGGCGTT
TTTCCATAGGCTCCGCCCCCCTGACGAGCATCACAAAAATCGACGCTCAAGTCAGAGGTGGCGAAACCCG
ACAGGACTATAAAGATACCAGGCGTTTCCCCCTGGAAGCTCCCTCGTGCGCTCTCCTGTTCCGACCCTGC
CGCTTACCGGATACCTGTCCGCCTTTCTCCCTTCGGGAAGCGTGGCGCTTTCTCATAGCTCACGCTGTAG
GTATCTCAGTTCGGTGTAGGTCGTTCGCTCCAAGCTGGGCTGTGTGCACGAACCCCCCGTTCAGCCCGAC
CGCTGCGCCTTATCCGGTAACTATCGTCTTGAGTCCAACCCGGTAAGACACGACTTATCGCCACTGGCAG
CAGCCACTGGTAACAGGATTAGCAGAGCGAGGTATGTAGGCGGTGCTACAGAGTTCTTGAAGTGGTGGCC
TAACTACGGCTACACTAGAAGAACAGTATTTGGTATCTGCGCTCTGCTGAAGCCAGTTACCTTCGGAAAA
AGAGTTGGTAGCTCTTGATCCGGCAAACAAACCACCGCTGGTAGCGGTGGTTTTTTTGTTTGCAAGCAGC
AGATTACGCGCAGAAAAAAAGGATCTCAAGAAGATCCTTTGATCTTTTCTACGGGGTCTGACGCTCAGTG
GAACGAAAACTCACGTTAAGGGATTTTGGTCATGAGATTATCAAAAAGGATCTTCACCTAGATCCTTTTA
AATTAAAAATGAAGTTTTAAATCAATCTAAAGTATATATGAGTAACCTGAGGCTATGGCAGGGCCTGCCG
CCCCGACGTTGGCTGCGAGCCCTGGGCCTTCACCCGAACTTGGGGGGTGGGGTGGGGAAAAGGAAGAAAC
GCGGGCGTATTGGCCCCAATGGGGTCTCGGTGGGGTATCGACAGAGTGCCAGCCCTGGGACCGAACCCCG
CGTTTATGAACAAACGACCCAACACCGTGCGTTTTATTCTGTCTTTTTATTGCCGTCATAGCGCGGGTTC
CTTCCGGTATTGTCTCCTTCCGTGTTTCAGTTAGCCTCCCCCTAGGGTGGGCGAAGAACTCCAGCATGAG
ATCCCCGCGCTGGAGGATCATCCAGCCGGCGTCCCGGAAAACGATTCCGAAGCCCAACCTTTCATAGAAG
GCGGCGGTGGAATCGAAATCTCGTGATGGCAGGTTGGGCGTCGCTTGGTCGGTCATTTCGAACCCCAGAG
TCCCGCTCAGAAGAACTCGTCAAGAAGGCGATAGAAGGCGATGCGCTGCGAATCGGGAGCGGCGATACCG
TAAAGCACGAGGAAGCGGTCAGCCCATTCGCCGCCAAGCTCTTCAGCAATATCACGGGTAGCCAACGCTA
TGTCCTGATAGCGATCCGCCACACCCAGCCGGCCACAGTCGATGAATCCAGAAAAGCGGCCATTTTCCAC
CATGATATTCGGCAAGCAGGCATCGCCATGGGTCACGACGAGATCCTCGCCGTCGGGCATGCTCGCCTTG
AGCCTGGCGAACAGTTCGGCTGGCGCGAGCCCCTGATGCTCTTCGTCCAGATCATCCTGATCGACAAGAC
CGGCTTCCATCCGAGTACGTGCTCGCTCGATGCGATGTTTCGCTTGGTGGTCGAATGGGCAGGTAGCCGG
ATCAAGCGTATGCAGCCGCCGCATTGCATCAGCCATGATGGATACTTTCTCGGCAGGAGCAAGGTGAGAT
GACAGGAGATCCTGCCCCGGCACTTCGCCCAATAGCAGCCAGTCCCTTCCCGCTTCAGTGACAACGTCGA
GCACAGCTGCGCAAGGAACGCCCGTCGTGGCCAGCCACGATAGCCGCGCTGCCTCGTCTTGCAGTTCATT
CAGGGCACCGGACAGGTCGGTCTTGACAAAAAGAACCGGGCGCCCCTGCGCTGACAGCCGGAACACGGCG
GCATCAGAGCAGCCGATTGTCTGTTGTGCCCAGTCATAGCCGAATAGCCTCTCCACCCAAGCGGCCGGAG
AACCTGCGTGCAATCCATCTTGTTCAATCATGCGAAACGATCCTCATCCTGTCTCTTGATCGATCTTTGC
AAAAGCCTAGGCCTCCAAAAAAGCCTCCTCACTACTTCTGGAATAGCTCAGAGGCCGAGGCGGCCTCGGC
CTCTGCATAAATAAAAAAAATTAGTCAGCCATGGGGCGGAGAATGGGCGGAACTGGGCGGAGTTAGGGGC
GGGATGGGCGGAGTTAGGGGCGGGACTATGGTTGCTGACTAATTGAGATGCATGCTTTGCATACTTCTGC
CTGCTGGGGAGCCTGGGGACTTTCCACACCTGGTTGCTGACTAATTGAGATGCATGCTTTGCATACTTCT
GCCTGCTGGGGAGCCTGGGGACTTTCCACACCCTAACTGACACACATTCCACAGCTGGTTCTTTCCGCCT
CAGGACTCTTCCTTTTTCAATATTATTGAAGCATTTATCAGGGTTATTGTCTCATGAGCGGATACATATT
TGAATGTATTTAGAAAAATAAACAAATAGGGGTTCCGCGCACATTTCCCCGAAAAGTGCCACCTG
[124 nt withheld, positions 5876-5999]
C
[91 nt withheld, positions 6001-6091]
A
[49 nt withheld, positions 6093-6141]
CCTTTGACGTTGGAGTCCACGTTCTTT
[37 nt withheld, positions 6169-6205]
ACCCTATCTCGGTCTATTCTTTTGATTTATAAGGGATTTTGCCGATTTCGGCCTATTGGTTAAAAAATGA
GCTGATTTAACAAAAATTTAACGCGAATTTT
