>Addgene plasmid #226723 | pCMV6-CNDP2-H445F | depositor partial sequence | sequence record 444781 | ORF
ATGTCAGCCCTCAAAGCTGTCTTCCAGTATATCGATGAAAACCAGGACCGCTACGTCAAGAAACTTGCAG
AATGGGTGGCCATCCAGAGCGTGTCCGCATGGCCGGAGAAGAGAGGAGAGATCAGAAGGATGATGGAGGT
GGCAGCTGCCGATGTCCAGAGGCTGGGGGGCTCCGTGGAACTGGTGGATATTGGGAAGCAGAAGCTCCCA
GATGGCTCGGAGATACCACTTCCTCCCATTCTGCTGGGCAAGCTAGGCAGCGACCCCCAGAAGAAAACCG
TGTGCATTTACGGGCACCTGGACGTGCAGCCTGCGGCCCTGGAGGACGGGTGGGACAGCGAGCCCTTCAC
CTTGGTGGAGCGGGAAGGCAAGCTGTATGGGAGAGGCTCCACGGACGATAAGGGGCCAGTGGCCGGGTGG
ATGAATGCCCTGGAAGCCTATCAGAAGACTGGTCAGGAGATCCCAGTCAACCTGCGGTTCTGCCTGGAAG
GCATGGAGGAGTCTGGCTCCGAAGGCCTGGATGAGCTCATTTTTGCCCAGAAAGACAAGTTCTTCAAAGA
TGTGGACTATGTGTGCATTTCAGACAATTACTGGCTGGGGAAGAATAAGCCGTGTATCACGTACGGCCTC
AGAGGCATCTGTTACTTCTTCATCGAGGTGGAATGCAGTGACAAAGACCTCCATTCTGGGGTATATGGAG
GCTCAGTGCACGAGGCCATGACGGATCTCATTTCACTGATGGGCTGCCTGGTAGACAAGAAGGGGAAGAT
CCTCATCCCGGGCATCAACGATGCCGTGGCGCCTGTGACGGATGAGGAGCATGCGCTCTACGACCACATT
GACTTCGATATGGAAGAGTTCGCCAAGGACGTGGGGGCTGAGACCCTTCTGCACAGCTGCAAGAAAGACA
TCCTGATGCACAGATGGCGATACCCGTCCCTCTCCCTGCATGGGATCGAAGGGGCCTTCTCCGGTTCAGG
GGCCAAGACTGTGATCCCCAGAAAGGTGGTCGGCAAGTTCTCCATCAGGCTCGTGCCAGACATGATACCG
GAAGTTGTTAGCGAGCAAGTTTCAAGCTACTTGTCAAAAAAATTTGCTGAACTGCAGAGCCCCAACAAGT
TCAAGGTGTACATGGGCCACGGCGGGAAGCCCTGGGTGTCTGACTTCAACCATCCTCATTACCAGGCGGG
GAGAAGAGCCCTGAAGACAGTGTTTGGTGTTGAGCCTGACTTGACCAGAGAAGGTGGCAGTATTCCTGTG
ACCTTGACCTTTCAAGAGGCCACAGGCAAAAATGTCATGCTATTGCCAGTGGGGTCAGCAGATGACGGTG
CCTTTTCGCAGAATGAGAAGCTCAACAGGCTCAACTACATAGAAGGAACCAAAATGCTGGCTGCATATCT
GTATGAGGTGTCTCAGCTGAAGAAC
